>Addgene plasmid #249556 | pT7II-2N4Rtau C291A/C322A | addgene full sequence | sequence record 497370 | Addgene NGS Result
CTTGAAGACGAAAGGGCCTCGTGATACGCCTATTTTTATAGGTTAATGTCATGATAATAATGGTTTCTTA
GACGTCAGGTGGCACTTTTCGGGGAAATGTGCGCGGAACCCCTATTTGTTTATTTTTCTAAATACATTCA
AATATGTATCCGCTCATGAGACAATAACCCTGATAAATGCTTCAATAATATTGAAAAAGGAAGAGTATGA
GTATTCAACATTTCCGTGTCGCCCTTATTCCCTTTTTTGCGGCATTTTGCCTTCCTGTTTTTGCTCACCC
AGAAACGCTGGTGAAAGTAAAAGATGCTGAAGATCAGTTGGGTGCACGAGTGGGTTACATCGAACTGGAT
CTCAACAGCGGTAAGATCCTTGAGAGTTTTCGCCCCGAAGAACGTTTTCCAATGATGAGCACTTTTAAAG
TTCTGCTATGTGGCGCGGTATTATCCCGTGTTGACGCCGGGCAAGAGCAACTCGGTCGCCGCATACACTA
TTCTCAGAATGACTTGGTTGAGTACTCACCAGTCACAGAAAAGCATCTTACGGATGGCATGACAGTAAGA
GAATTATGCAGTGCTGCCATAACCATGAGTGATAACACTGCGGCCAACTTACTTCTGACAACGATCGGAG
GACCGAAGGAGCTAACCGCTTTTTTGCACAACATGGGGGATCATGTAACTCGCCTTGATCGTTGGGAACC
GGAGCTGAATGAAGCCATACCAAACGACGAGCGTGACACCACGATGCCTGCAGCAATGGCAACAACGTTG
CGCAAACTATTAACTGGCGAACTACTTACTCTAGCTTCCCGGCAACAATTAATAGACTGGATGGAGGCGG
ATAAAGTTGCAGGACCACTTCTGCGCTCGGCCCTTCCGGCTGGCTGGTTTATTGCTGATAAATCTGGAGC
CGGTGAGCGTGGGTCTCGCGGTATCATTGCAGCACTGGGGCCAGATGGTAAGCCCTCCCGTATCGTAGTT
ATCTACACGACGGGGAGTCAGGCAACTATGGATGAACGAAATAGACAGATCGCTGAGATAGGTGCCTCAC
TGATTAAGCATTGGTAACTGTCAGACCAAGTTTACTCATATATACTTTAGATTGATTTAAAACTTCATTT
TTAATTTAAAAGGATCTAGGTGAAGATCCTTTTTGATAATCTCATGACCAAAATCCCTTAACGTGAGTTT
TCGTTCCACTGAGCGTCAGACCCCGTAGAAAAGATCAAAGGATCTTCTTGAGATCCTTTTTTTCTGCGCG
TAATCTGCTGCTTGCAAACAAAAAAACCACCGCTACCAGCGGTGGTTTGTTTGCCGGATCAAGAGCTACC
AACTCTTTTTCCGAAGGTAACTGGCTTCAGCAGAGCGCAGATACCAAATACTGTCCTTCTAGTGTAGCCG
TAGTTAGGCCACCACTTCAAGAACTCTGTAGCACCGCCTACATACCTCGCTCTGCTAATCCTGTTACCAG
TGGCTGCTGCCAGTGGCGATAAGTCGTGTCTTACCGGGTTGGACTCAAGACGATAGTTACCGGATAAGGC
GCAGCGGTCGGGCTGAACGGGGGGTTCGTGCACACAGCCCAGCTTGGAGCGAACGACCTACACCGAACTG
AGATACCTACAGCGTGAGCTATGAGAAAGCGCCACGCTTCCCGAAGGGAGAAAGGCGGACAGGTATCCGG
TAAGCGGCAGGGTCGGAACAGGAGAGCGCACGAGGGAGCTTCCAGGGGGAAACGCCTGGTATCTTTATAG
TCCTGTCGGGTTTCGCCACCTCTGACTTGAGCGTCGATTTTTGTGATGCTCGTCAGGGGGGCGGAGCCTA
TGGAAAAACGCCAGCAACGCGGCCTTTTTACGGTTCCTGGCCTTTTGCTGGCCTTTTGCTCACATGTTCT
TTCCTGCGTTATCCCCTGATTCTGTGGATAACCGTATTACCGCCTTTGAGTGAGCTGATACCGCTCGCCG
CAGCCGAACGACCGAGCGCAGCGAGTCAGTGAGCGAGGAAGCGGAAGAGCGCCTGATGCGGTATTTTCTC
CTTACGCATCTGTGCGGTATTTCACACCGCAATGGTGCACTCTCAGTACAATCTGCTCTGATGCCGCATA
GTTAAGCCAGTATACACTCCGCTATCGCTACGTGACTGGGTCATGGCTGCGCCCCGACACCCGCCAACAC
CCGCTGACGCGCCCTGACGGGCTTGTCTGCTCCCGGCATCCGCTTACAGACAAGCTGTGACCGTCTCCGG
GAGCTGCATGTGTCAGAGGTTTTCACCGTCATCACCGAAACGCGCGAGGCAGTCGATCGACGCTCTCCCT
TATGCGACTCCTGCATTAGGAAGCAGCCCAGTAGTAGGTTGAGGCCGTTGAGCACCGCCGCCGCAAGGAA
TGGTGCATGCAAGGAGATGGCGCCCAACAGTCCCCCGGCCACGGGGCCTGCCACCATACCCACGCCGAAA
CAAGCGCTCATGAGCCCGAAGTGGCGAGCCCGATCTTCCCCATCGGTGATGTCGGCGATATAGGCGCCAG
CAACCGCACCTGTGGCGCCGGTGATGCCGGCCACGATGCGTCCGGCGTAGAGGATCGAGATCTCGATCCC
GCGAAATTAATACGACTCACTATAGGGAGACCACAACGGTTTCCCTCTAGAAATAATTTTGTTTAACTTT
AAGAAGGAGATATACATATGGCTGAGCCCCGCCAGGAGTTCGAAGTGATGGAAGATCACGCTGGGACGTA
CGGGTTGGGGGACAGGAAAGATCAGGGGGGCTACACCATGCACCAAGACCAAGAGGGTGACACGGACGCT
GGCCTGAAAGAATCTCCCCTGCAGACCCCCACTGAGGACGGATCTGAGGAACCGGGCTCTGAAACCTCTG
ATGCTAAGAGCACTCCAACAGCGGAAGATGTGACAGCACCCTTAGTGGATGAGGGAGCTCCCGGCAAGCA
GGCTGCCGCGCAGCCCCACACGGAGATCCCAGAAGGAACCACAGCTGAAGAAGCAGGCATTGGAGACACC
CCCAGCCTGGAAGACGAAGCTGCTGGTCACGTGACCCAAGCTCGCATGGTCAGTAAAAGCAAAGACGGGA
CTGGAAGCGATGACAAAAAAGCCAAGGGGGCTGATGGTAAAACGAAGATCGCCACACCGCGGGGAGCAGC
CCCTCCAGGCCAGAAGGGCCAGGCCAACGCCACCAGGATTCCAGCAAAAACCCCGCCCGCTCCAAAGACA
CCACCCAGCTCTGGTGAACCTCCAAAATCAGGGGATCGCAGCGGCTACAGCAGCCCCGGCTCCCCAGGCA
CTCCCGGCAGCCGCTCCCGCACCCCGTCCCTTCCAACCCCACCCACCCGGGAGCCCAAGAAGGTGGCAGT
GGTCCGTACTCCACCCAAGTCGCCGTCTTCCGCCAAGAGCCGCCTGCAGACAGCCCCCGTGCCCATGCCA
GACCTGAAGAATGTCAAGTCCAAGATCGGCTCCACTGAGAACCTGAAGCACCAGCCGGGAGGCGGGAAGG
TGCAGATAATTAATAAGAAGCTGGATCTTAGCAACGTCCAGTCCAAGGCTGGCTCAAAGGATAATATCAA
ACACGTCCCGGGAGGCGGCAGTGTGCAAATAGTCTACAAACCAGTTGACCTGAGCAAGGTGACCTCCAAG
GCTGGCTCATTAGGCAACATCCATCATAAACCAGGAGGTGGCCAGGTGGAAGTAAAATCTGAGAAGCTTG
ACTTCAAGGACAGAGTCCAGTCGAAGATTGGGTCCCTGGACAATATCACCCACGTCCCTGGCGGAGGAAA
TAAAAAGATTGAAACCCACAAGCTGACCTTCCGCGAGAACGCCAAAGCCAAGACAGACCACGGGGCGGAG
ATCGTGTACAAGTCGCCAGTGGTGTCTGGGGACACGTCTCCACGGCATCTCAGCAATGTCTCCTCCACCG
GCAGCATCGACATGGTAGACTCGCCCCAGCTCGCCACGCTAGCTGACGAGGTGTCTGCCTCCCTGGCCAA
GCAGGGTTTGTAAGAATTCAAGCTTCTCGAGGATCCGGCTGCTAACAAAGCCCGAAAGGAAGCTGAGTTG
GCTGCTGCC
[37 nt withheld, positions 4070-4106]
AGATTGTATAAGCAAATATTTAAATTGTAAGCGTTAATATTTTGTTAAAATTCGCGTTAAATTTTTGTTA
AATCAGCTCATTTTTTAACCAATAGGCCGAAATCGGCAAAATCCCTTATAAATCAAAAGAATAGACCGAG
ATAGGGT
[37 nt withheld, positions 4254-4290]
AAAGAACGTGGACTCCAACGTCAAAGG
[49 nt withheld, positions 4318-4366]
T
[91 nt withheld, positions 4368-4458]
G
[124 nt withheld, positions 4460-4583]
GGGGATCAATT
Features (pLannotate 1.2.2; 11 found; start..end, strand, type, name):
    102..206     +  promoter       AmpR promoter: bla
    207..1067    +  CDS            AmpR: β-lactamase; bla; confers resistance to ampicillin, carbenicillin, and related antibiotics
   1238..1826    +  rep_origin     ori: high-copy-number ColE1/pMB1/pBR322/pUC origin of replication
   2012..2151    -  misc_feature   bom: basis of mobility region from pBR322
   2253..2292    -  CDS            rop (fragment): Rop protein, which maintains plasmids at low copy number; rop
   2297..2576    -  CDS            TcR (fragment): tetracycline efflux protein; tet; confers resistance to tetracycline
   2598..2616    +  promoter       T7 promoter: promoter for bacteriophage T7 RNA polymerase
   2648..2670    +  RBS            RBS: efficient ribosome binding site from bacteriophage T7 gene 10 (Olins and Rangwala, 1989)
   2678..4000    +  CDS            MAPT: TAU_SPECI - Experimental evidence at protein level: Swiss-Prot protein existence level 1. Promotes microtubule assembly and stability, and might be involved in the establishment and maintenance of neuronal polarity. The C-terminus binds axonal microtubules while the N-terminus binds neural plasma membrane components, suggesting that tau functions as a linker protein between both. Axonal polarity is predetermined by tau localization (in the neuronal cell) in the domain of the cell body defined by the centrosome. The short isoforms allow plasticity of the cytoskeleton whereas the longer isoforms
   4028..4072    +  CDS            SET1 (fragment) (sequence partly withheld): solubility-enhancement tag derived from T7 phage gene 10B
   4155..4583    -  rep_origin     f1 ori (sequence partly withheld): f1 bacteriophage origin of replication; arrow indicates direction of (+) strand synthesis
