[The description below was written by a language model from this plasmid's Addgene catalogue record and pLannotate feature annotations shown in this document.]
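Description:
pT7II-2N4Rtau C291A/C322A is a bacterial expression plasmid built on the pT7II backbone for recombinant production of a cysteine-free variant of the longest human tau isoform (2N4R, encoded by MAPT). It is maintained in E. coli under ampicillin selection through the bla β-lactamase gene and its native promoter. Replication depends on a ColE1/pMB1-family origin. The backbone shows clear pBR322 ancestry, with a bom mobility region and only remnant fragments of the rop and tetracycline-resistance genes. The catalogue lists the plasmid as low copy, although the annotation software labels the origin generically as the high-copy family and rop is not intact. An f1 phage origin is also present, which in principle allows single-stranded DNA to be rescued. The catalogue gives a total size of 4582 bp, while the sequenced record is 4,594 nt, a small difference the record does not explain.

The roughly 1.3 kb tau open reading frame sits between retained NdeI and EcoRI sites, downstream of a bacteriophage T7 promoter and the efficient T7 gene 10 ribosome binding site. Expression therefore requires a host supplying T7 RNA polymerase, such as a DE3 lysogen. No lac operator or T7 terminator is annotated. Both native cysteines, at positions 291 and 322 in the microtubule-binding repeat region, are replaced with alanine, which removes the protein's capacity for disulfide formation. No affinity tag is annotated on the coding sequence, consistent with the associated work on tag-less tau purification. A short fragment matching a T7 gene 10B-derived solubility tag lies downstream of the insert and appears to be vector remnant rather than part of the product. The plasmid is intended for making purified mutant tau protein for biochemical study.
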