Addgene plasmid #249556: pT7II-2N4Rtau C291A/C322A
Purpose: Recombinant protein synthesis of C291A/C322A mutant of human 2N4R Tau
Depositing lab: Jeff Kuret. Depositing organization: Ohio State University. Publication: Efficient tag-less purification of recombinant human tau proteins. Pettis JA, Orshoski M, Pal S, Allen AM, Ortega Zepeda M, Wysocki VH, Kuret J. Anal Biochem. 2026 Mar 4;714:116095. doi: 10.1016/j.ab.2026.116095. PubMed 41791447.
Backbone
  Vector backbone: pT7II
  Backbone size w/o insert (bp): 3256
  Total vector size (bp): 4582
  Vector type: Bacterial Expression
Growth in bacteria
  Bacterial resistance: Ampicillin, 100 μg/mL
  Growth temperature: 37°C
  Growth strain: DH5alpha
  Growth instructions: To produce tau protein, express in BL21(DE3) Codon Plus RP. Purify by Ni IMAC and SEC.
  Copy number: Low Copy
Gene/Insert
  Gene/Insert name: Tau (2N4R)
  Species: H. sapiens (human)
  Insert size (bp): 1326
  Mutation: Cysteine 291 changed to Alanine, Cysteine 322 changes to Alanine
  Entrez Gene: MAPT (a.k.a. DDPAC, FTD1, FTDP-17, MAPTL, MSTD, MTBT1, MTBT2, PPND, PPP1R103, TAU, Tau-PHF6, tau-40)
  Cloning method: Restriction Enzyme; 5′ cloning site Ndel (not destroyed); 3′ cloning site EcoRI (not destroyed)
  Sequencing primers: 5′ TAATACGACTCACTATAGGG; 3′ GATTATCAACCGGGGTGGCA
Terms and licenses: Academic/Nonprofit Terms; Industry Terms: Not Available to Industry
How to cite: pT7II-2N4Rtau C291A/C322A was a gift from Jeff Kuret (Addgene plasmid # 249556 ; http://n2t.net/addgene:249556 ; RRID:Addgene_249556)
